Addgene plasmid #37814: pPROBE-GT
Depositing lab: Steven Lindow. Depositing organization: University of California, Berkeley. Publication: Improved gfp and inaZ broad-host-range promoter-probe vectors. Miller WG, Leveau JH, Lindow SE. Mol Plant Microbe Interact. 2000 Nov;13(11):1243-50. 10.1094/MPMI.2000.13.11.1243 PubMed 11059491.
Backbone
  Vector backbone: pVS1/p15a
Growth in bacteria
  Bacterial resistance: Gentamicin, 10 μg/mL
  Growth temperature: 37°C
  Growth strain: DH5alpha
  Copy number: Unknown
Gene/Insert
  Gene/Insert name: Promotorless gfp reporter gene
  Species: bacteria
Terms and licenses: Academic/Nonprofit Terms; Industry Terms: Not Available to Industry
Depositor comments: Please refer to the attached table for a complete list of restriction sites in the MCS. This plasmid has the XbaI site.
How to cite: pPROBE-GT was a gift from Steven Lindow (Addgene plasmid # 37814 ; http://n2t.net/addgene:37814 ; RRID:Addgene_37814)
