[The description below was written by a language model from this plasmid's Addgene catalogue record.]
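Description:
pPROBE-GT is a broad-host-range bacterial promoter-probe vector built on a dual pVS1/p15a replicon backbone. The p15a origin supports maintenance in Escherichia coli cloning strains, while the pVS1 replicon is a standard element used to extend replication to a range of other Gram-negative bacteria, which is consistent with the vector family being described as broad-host-range. Selection is by gentamicin resistance. The record lists the copy number as unknown, and no feature table is provided, so the exact arrangement of elements cannot be detailed beyond the catalogue fields.

The payload is a promoterless gfp reporter gene placed next to a multiple cloning site. Because the reporter has no promoter of its own, green fluorescence is expected only when a DNA fragment with promoter activity is cloned into the multiple cloning site in the appropriate orientation, creating a transcriptional fusion. The depositor notes that this version of the plasmid carries an XbaI site in the multiple cloning site and refers to a separate table for the full list of restriction sites. The specific gfp variant and any flanking transcriptional terminators or translation signals are not stated in the record.

The construct is typically used to test candidate regulatory regions for promoter activity, to screen genomic fragments for promoters, and to monitor gene expression by fluorescence in bacteria. It belongs to a vector series that also includes inaZ-based reporters. The record lists the plasmid as available under academic and nonprofit terms only.
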