>Addgene plasmid #37814 | pPROBE-GT | addgene partial sequence | sequence record 49623 | GFP-R 5'-CCATCTAATTCAACAAGAATTGGGACAAC-3'
AAGTTCTTCTCCTTTACTCATATGTTTTTCCTCCTTATAAAGTTAATCTTTAGTTAGTTAGGGAATAAGC
CGAATTCGAGCTCGGTACCCGGGGATCCTCTAGAGTCGACCTGCAGGCATGCAAGCTTCCGATCCCCAAT
TCCTGGCAGTTTATGGCGGGCGTCCTGCCCGCCACCCTCCGGGCCGTTGCTTCGCAACGTTCAAATCCGC
TCCCGGCGGATTTGTCCTACTCAGGAGAGCGTTCACCGACAAACAACAGATAAAACGAAAGGCCCAGTCT
TTCGACTGAGCCTTTCGTTTTATTTGATGCCTGGGGAATTAATTCCTGGCAGTTTATGGCGGGCGTCCTG
CCCGCCACCCTCCGGGCCGTTGCTTCGCAACGTTCAAATCCGCTCCCGGCGGATTTGTCCTACTCAGGAG
AGCGTTCACCGACAAACAACAGATAAAACGAAAGGCCCAGTCTTTCGACTGAGCCTTTCGTTTTATTTGA
TGCCTGGGGAATTAATTCCTGGCAGTTTATGGCGGGCGTCCTGCCCGCCACCCTCCGGGCCGTTGCTTCG
CAACGTTCAAATCCGCTCCCGGCGGATTTGTCCTACTCAGGAGAGCGTTCACCGACAAACAACAGATAAA
A
